>Addgene plasmid #25057 | pCDNA3 T7 BimL(S58D,DE) | depositor partial sequence | sequence record 11557 | Author sequence
AAGCTTATGGCTAGCATGACTGGTGGACAGCAAATGGGTGGATCCGCAAAGCAACCTTCTGATGTAAGTT
CTGAGTGTGACCGAGAAGGTAGACAATTGCAGCMTGCGGAGAGGCCTCCCCAGCTCAGACCTGGGGCCCC
TACCTCCCTACAGACAGAGCCACAAGACAGGAGCCCAGCACCCATGAGTTGTGACAAATCAACACAAACC
CCAGATCCTCCTTGCCAGGCCTTCAACCACTATCTCAGTGCAATGGCTTCCATGAGGCAGGCTGAACCTG
CAGATATGCGCCCAGAGATATGGATCGCCCAAGAGGATCGGCGTGAAGGAGACGAGTTTAACGCTTACTA
TGCAAGGAGGGTATTTTTGAATAATTACCAAGCAGCCGAAGACCACCCACGAATGGTTATCTTACGACTG
TTACGTTACATTGTCCGCCTGGTGTGGAGAATGCATTGAGAATTC
