>Addgene plasmid #25057 | pCDNA3 T7 BimL(S58D,DE) | addgene partial sequence | sequence record 32097 | 25057 with CMV-F
TTGCGACTCTCTGGCTACTGAGAACCCACTGCTTACTGGCTTATCGAAATTAATACGACTCACTATAGGG
AGACCCAAGCTTATGGCTAGCATGACTGGTGGACAGCAAATGGGTGGATCCGCAAAGCAACCTTCTGATG
TAAGTTCTGAGTGTGACCGAGAAGGTAGACAATTGCAGCATGCGGAGAGGCCTCCCCAGCTCAGACCTGG
GGCCCCTACCTCCCTACAGACAGAGCCACAAGACAGGAGCCCAGCACCCATGAGTTGTGACAAATCAACA
CAAACCCCAGATCCTCCTTGCCAGGCCTTCAACCACTATCTCAGTGCAATGGCTTCCATGAGGCAGGCTG
AACCTGCAGATATGCGCCCAGAGATATGGATCGCCCAAGAGGATCGGCGTGAAGGAGACGAGTTTAACGC
TTACTATGCAAGGAGGGTATTTTTGAATAATTACCAAGCAGCCGAAGACCACCCACGAATGGTTATCTTA
CGACTGTTACGTTACATTGTCCGCCTGGTGTGGAGAATGCATTGAGAATTCTGCAGATATCCATCACACT
GGCGGCCGCTCGAGCATGCATCTAGAGGGCCCTATTCTATAGTGTCACCTAAATGCTAGAGCTCGCTGAT
CAGCCTCGACTGTGCCTTCTAGTTGCCAGCCATCTGTTGTTTGCCCCTCCCCCGTGCCTTCCTTGACCCT
GGAAGGTGCCACTCCCACTGTCCTTTCCTAATAAAATGAGGAAATTGCATCGCATTGTCTGAGTAGGTGT
CATTCTATTCTGGGGGGTGGGGTGGGGCAGGACAGCAAGGGGGAGGATTGGGAAGACAATAGCAGGCATG
CTGGGGATGCGGTGGGCTCTATGGCTTCTGAGGCGGAAAGAAC
