[The description below was written by a language model from this plasmid's Addgene catalogue record.]
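Description:
pCDNA3 T7 BimL(S58D,DE) is a mammalian expression plasmid built on the Invitrogen pcDNA3 backbone (about 5.4 kb without insert). It carries a roughly 450 bp human cDNA for the BimL isoform of BCL2L11 (Bim, BCL2-like 11), cloned between HindIII and EcoRI sites that both remain intact. The plasmid is propagated in E. coli as a high-copy construct under ampicillin selection. No feature table accompanies the record, so the regulatory elements are not listed explicitly. Standard pcDNA3 drives the insert from the CMV immediate-early promoter with a downstream polyadenylation signal and carries a neomycin-resistance cassette for G418 selection in mammalian cells. Its polylinker is flanked by T7 and SP6 promoter sites, consistent with the T7 and SP6 sequencing primers recorded here.

The encoded protein has an N-terminal T7 epitope tag, which allows detection or immunoprecipitation with anti-T7 antibodies, and it bears three substitutions. Serine 58 is changed to aspartic acid, an acidic replacement of the kind commonly used to mimic constitutive phosphorylation. Leucine 92 is changed to aspartic acid and isoleucine 95 to glutamic acid, which together form the "DE" double mutation in the name. The record does not state the functional rationale for these changes.

The associated study concerns JNK phosphorylation of Bim-related Bcl2 family members and the resulting Bax-dependent apoptosis. The construct is therefore suited to transfection experiments that compare this mutant with wild-type or other BimL variants, to examine how phosphorylation state and specific residues affect pro-apoptotic activity.
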