Addgene plasmid #25057: pCDNA3 T7 BimL(S58D,DE)
Depositing lab: Roger Davis. Depositing organization: University of Massachusetts, Worcester. Publication: JNK phosphorylation of Bim-related members of the Bcl2 family induces Bax-dependent apoptosis. Lei K, Davis RJ. Proc Natl Acad Sci U S A. 2003 Mar 4. 100(5):2432-7. 10.1073/pnas.0438011100 PubMed 12591950.
Backbone
  Vector backbone: pcDNA3
  Backbone manufacturer: invitrogen
  Backbone size w/o insert (bp): 5446
  Vector type: Mammalian Expression
Growth in bacteria
  Bacterial resistance: Ampicillin, 100 μg/mL
  Growth temperature: 37°C
  Growth strain: DH5alpha
  Copy number: High Copy
Gene/Insert
  Gene/Insert name: BimL (S58D,DE) (alt name: BCL2-like 11)
  Species: H. sapiens (human)
  Insert size (bp): 452
  Mutation: Changed serine 58 to aspartic acid changed leucine 92 to aspartic acid changed isoleucine 95 to glutamic acid
  GenBank ID: AF032458
  Entrez Gene: BCL2L11 (a.k.a. BAM, BIM, BOD)
  Tag / fusion protein: T7 (N terminal on insert)
  Cloning method: Restriction Enzyme; 5′ cloning site Hind III (not destroyed); 3′ cloning site EcoRI (not destroyed)
  Sequencing primers: 5′ T7; 3′ SP6
Terms and licenses: Academic/Nonprofit Terms; Industry Terms: Not Available to Industry
How to cite: pCDNA3 T7 BimL(S58D,DE) was a gift from Roger Davis (Addgene plasmid # 25057 ; http://n2t.net/addgene:25057 ; RRID:Addgene_25057)
